Addgene plasmid #178525: pCAGGS-CRY2-mCherry
Purpose: Expresses CRY2-mCherry in mammalian cells
Depositing lab: Kazuhiro Aoki. Publication: Optogenetic relaxation of actomyosin contractility uncovers mechanistic roles of cortical tension during cytokinesis. Yamamoto K, Miura H, Ishida M, Mii Y, Kinoshita N, Takada S, Ueno N, Sawai S, Kondo Y, Aoki K. Nat Commun. 2021 Dec 8;12(1):7145. doi: 10.1038/s41467-021-27458-3. PubMed 34880255.
Backbone
  Vector backbone: pCAGGS
  Backbone size w/o insert (bp): 4720
  Total vector size (bp): 6943
  Vector type: Mammalian Expression
Growth in bacteria
  Bacterial resistance: Ampicillin, 100 μg/mL
  Growth temperature: 37°C
  Growth strain: DH5alpha
  Copy number: High Copy
Gene/Insert
  Gene/Insert name: CRY2-mCherry
  Species: A. thaliana (mustard weed), Synthetic
  Promoter: CAG
  Cloning method: Ligation Independent Cloning
  Sequencing primers: 5′ pCAG-F
Terms and licenses: Academic/Nonprofit Terms; Industry Terms: Not Available to Industry
Depositor comments: The sequence and plasmid map is available in the following benchling link (https://benchling.com/s/seq-bhM5JFtyaGL3itlXyRYw) Please note: Plasmid contains a G229L mutation and a Y235 deletion in mCherry. These differences are not known to affect plasmid function.
How to cite: pCAGGS-CRY2-mCherry was a gift from Kazuhiro Aoki (Addgene plasmid # 178525 ; http://n2t.net/addgene:178525 ; RRID:Addgene_178525)
