[The description below was written by a language model from this plasmid's Addgene catalogue record and pLannotate feature annotations shown in this document.]
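Description:
pCAGGS-CRY2-mCherry is a mammalian expression plasmid of about 6.9 kb built on the pCAGGS backbone. It is propagated in E. coli through a high-copy ColE1/pUC-type origin and selected with ampicillin via the β-lactamase gene and its native promoter. The backbone also carries an SV40 origin of replication, which can support episomal amplification in cells that supply SV40 large T antigen, together with an SV40 polyadenylation signal and leftover lac promoter/operator and lacI fragments that have no evident role in the payload. No mammalian selection marker is annotated, which fits transient transfection use.

The payload is driven by the composite CAG promoter, annotated here as the CMV immediate-early enhancer, the chicken β-actin promoter and a chimeric β-actin/β-globin intron, an arrangement that gives strong, broadly active expression in mammalian cells. The short β-globin-like fragment called just upstream of the coding region is most likely part of this promoter/intron cassette rather than a designed tag. The open reading frame fuses Arabidopsis thaliana cryptochrome 2 to the red fluorescent protein mCherry, and transcription ends at a rabbit β-globin poly(A) signal. The feature table identifies the CRY2 portion as the N-terminal photolyase homology region (CRY2PHR), which binds CIB1 on blue-light exposure. The depositor notes a G229L substitution and a Y235 deletion in mCherry that are not known to affect function.

The construct supplies a fluorescently trackable, light-responsive CRY2 module without an attached effector. The associated work concerns optogenetic control of actomyosin contractility during cytokinesis, but the record does not state the specific role of this plasmid in it.
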