Features (pLannotate 1.2.2; 18 found; start..end, strand, type, name):
      9..388     +  enhancer       CMV enhancer: human cytomegalovirus immediate early enhancer
    390..666     +  promoter       chicken β-actin promoter: No description available
    667..1687    +  intron         chimeric intron: chimera between introns from chicken β-actin and rabbit β-globin
   1685..1744    +  CDS            HBB (fragment): HBB_LEPEU - Experimental evidence at protein level: Swiss-Prot protein existence level 1. Involved in oxygen transport from the lung to the various peripheral tissues. From Lepus europaeus (European hare).
   1745..3238    +  CDS            CRY2PHR: N-terminal photolyase homology region of Arabidopsis thaliana cryptochrome 2 binds to CIB1 upon exposure to blue light (Kennedy et al., 2010)
   3254..3955    +  CDS            mCherry: mCherry is a basic (constitutively fluorescent) red fluorescent protein published in 2004, derived from Discosoma sp.. It is reported to be a very rapidly-maturing monomer with low acid sensitivity.
   4039..4094    +  polyA_signal   β-globin poly(A) signal: rabbit β-globin polyadenylation signal (Gil and Proudfoot, 1987)
   4479..4495    -  protein_bind   lac operator: The lac repressor binds to the lac operator to inhibit transcription in E. coli. This inhibition can be relieved by adding lactose or isopropyl-β-D-thiogalactopyranoside (IPTG). lac repressor encoded by lacI
   4503..4533    -  promoter       lac promoter: promoter for the E. coli lac operon
   4548..4569    -  protein_bind   CAP binding site: CAP binding activates transcription in the presence of cAMP. E. coli catabolite activator protein
   4582..4621    -  CDS            lacI (fragment): lac repressor; lacI; The lac repressor binds to the lac operator to inhibit transcription in E. coli. This inhibition can be relieved by adding lactose or isopropyl-β-D-thiogalactopyranoside (IPTG).
   4628..4650    +  promoter       SV40 promoter (fragment): SV40 enhancer and early promoter
   4674..4809    +  rep_origin     SV40 ori: SV40 origin of replication
   4829..4963    +  polyA_signal   SV40 poly(A) signal: SV40 polyadenylation signal
   4965..5019    -  CDS            lacI (fragment): lac repressor; lacI; The lac repressor binds to the lac operator to inhibit transcription in E. coli. This inhibition can be relieved by adding lactose or isopropyl-β-D-thiogalactopyranoside (IPTG).
   5202..5790    -  rep_origin     ori: high-copy-number ColE1/pMB1/pBR322/pUC origin of replication
   5961..6821    -  CDS            AmpR: β-lactamase; bla; confers resistance to ampicillin, carbenicillin, and related antibiotics
   6822..6926    -  promoter       AmpR promoter: bla
>Addgene plasmid #178525 | pCAGGS-CRY2-mCherry | addgene full sequence | sequence record 350877 | Addgene NGS Result
GGTCGATCGACATTGATTATTGACTAGTTATTAATAGTAATCAATTACGGGGTCATTAGTTCATAGCCCA
TATATGGAGTTCCGCGTTACATAACTTACGGTAAATGGCCCGCCTGGCTGACCGCCCAACGACCCCCGCC
CATTGACGTCAATAATGACGTATGTTCCCATAGTAACGCCAATAGGGACTTTCCATTGACGTCAATGGGT
GGAGTATTTACGGTAAACTGCCCACTTGGCAGTACATCAAGTGTATCATATGCCAAGTACGCCCCCTATT
GACGTCAATGACGGTAAATGGCCCGCCTGGCATTATGCCCAGTACATGACCTTATGGGACTTTCCTACTT
GGCAGTACATCTACGTATTAGTCATCGCTATTACCATGGTCGAGGTGAGCCCCACGTTCTGCTTCACTCT
CCCCATCTCCCCCCCCTCCCCACCCCCAATTTTGTATTTATTTATTTTTTAATTATTTTGTGCAGCGATG
GGGGCGGGGGGGGGGGGGGNSGCGCGCCRGGSGGGGSGGGGSGGGGSGRGGGGSGGGGSGGGGSGRGGCG
GAGAGGTGCGGCGGCAGCCAATCAGAGCGGCGCGCTCCGAAAGTTTCCTTTTATGGCGAGGCGGCGGCGG
CGGCGGCCCTATAAAAAGCGAAGCGCGCGGCGGGCGGGAGTCGCTGCGCGCTGCCTTCGCCCCGTGCCCC
GCTCCGCCGCCGCCTCGCGCCGCCCGCCCCGGCTCTGACTGACCGCGTTACTCCCACAGGTGAGCGGGCG
GGACGGCCCTTCTCCTCCGGGCTGTAATTAGCGCTTGGTTTAATGACGGCTTGTTTCTTTTCTGTGGCTG
CGTGAAAGCCTTGAGGGGCTCCGGGAGGGCCCTTTGTGCGGGGGGAGCGGCTCGGGGGGTGCGTGCGTGT
GTGTGTGCGTGGGGAGCGCCGCGTGCGGCTCCGCGCTGCCCGGCGGCTGTGAGCGCTGCGGGCGCGGCGC
GGGGCTTTGTGCGCTCCGCAGTGTGCGCGAGGGGAGCGCGGCCGGGGGCGGTGCCCCGCGGTGCGGGGGG
GGCTGCGAGGGGAACAAAGGCTGCGTGCGGGGTGTGTGCGTGGGGGGGTGAGCAGGGGGTGTGGGCGCGT
CGGTCGGGCTGCAACCCCCCCTGCACCCCCCTCCCCGAGTTGCTGAGCACGGCCCGGCTTCGGGTGCGGG
GCTCCGTACGGGGCGTGGCGCGGGGCTCGCCGTGCCGGGCGGGGGGTGGCGGCAGGTGGGGGTGCCGGGC
GGGGCGGGGCCGCCTCGGGCCGGGGAGGGCTCGGGGGAGGGGCGCGGCGGCCCCCGGAGCGCCGGCGGCT
GTCGAGGCGCGGCGAGCCGCAGCCATTGCCTTTTATGGTAATCGTGCGAGAGGGCGCAGGGACTTCCTTT
GTCCCAAATCTGTGCGGAGCCGAAATCTGGGAGGCGCCGCCGCACCCCCTCTAGCGGGCGCGGGGCGAAG
CGGTGCGGCGCCGGCAGGAAGGAAATGGGCGGGGAGGGCCTTCGTGCGTCGCCGCGCCGCCGTCCCCTTC
TCCCTCTCCAGCCTCGGGGCTGTCCGCGGGGGGACGGCTGCCTTCGGGGGGGACGGGGCAGGGCGGGGTT
CGGCTTCTGGCGTGTGACCGGCGGCTCTAGCTAGAGCCTCTGCTAACCATGTTCATGCCTTCTTCTTTTT
CCTACAGCTCCTGGGCAACGTGCTGGTTATTGTGCTGTCTCATCATTTTGGCAAAGAATTCACCATGAAG
ATGGACAAAAAGACTATAGTTTGGTTTAGAAGAGACCTAAGGATTGAGGATAATCCTGCATTAGCAGCAG
CTGCTCACGAAGGATCTGTTTTTCCTGTCTTCATTTGGTGTCCTGAAGAAGAAGGACAGTTTTATCCTGG
AAGAGCTTCAAGATGGTGGATGAAACAATCACTTGCTCACTTATCTCAATCCTTGAAGGCTCTTGGATCT
GACCTCACTTTAATCAAAACCCACAACACGATTTCAGCGATCTTGGATTGTATCCGCGTTACCGGTGCTA
CAAAAGTCGTCTTTAACCACCTCTATGATCCTGTTTCGTTAGTTCGGGACCATACCGTAAAGGAGAAGCT
GGTGGAACGTGGGATCTCTGTGCAAAGCTACAATGGAGATCTATTGTATGAACCGTGGGAGATATACTGC
GAAAAGGGCAAACCTTTTACGAGTTTCAATTCTTACTGGAAGAAATGCTTAGATATGTCGATTGAATCCG
TTATGCTTCCTCCTCCTTGGCGGTTGATGCCAATAACTGCAGCGGCTGAAGCGATTTGGGCGTGTTCGAT
TGAAGAACTAGGGCTGGAGAATGAGGCCGAGAAACCGAGCAATGCGTTGTTAACTAGAGCTTGGTCTCCA
GGATGGAGCAATGCTGATAAGTTACTAAATGAGTTCATCGAGAAGCAGTTGATAGATTATGCAAAGAACA
GCAAGAAAGTTGTTGGGAACTCTACTTCACTACTTTCTCCGTATCTCCATTTCGGGGAAATAAGCGTCAG
ACACGTTTTCCAGTGTGCCCGGATGAAACAAATTATATGGGCAAGAGATAAGAACAGTGAAGGAGAAGAA
AGTGCAGATCTTTTTCTTAGGGGAATCGGTTTAAGAGAGTATTCTCGGTATATATGTTTCAACTTCCCGT
TTACTCACGAGCAATCGTTGTTGAGTCATCTTCGGTTTTTCCCTTGGGATGCTGATGTTGATAAGTTCAA
GGCCTGGAGACAAGGCAGGACCGGTTATCCGTTGGTGGATGCCGGAATGAGAGAGCTTTGGGCTACCGGA
TGGATGCATAACAGAATAAGAGTGATTGTTTCAAGCTTTGCTGTGAAGTTTCTTCTCCTTCCATGGAAAT
GGGGAATGAAGTATTTCTGGGATACACTTTTGGATGCTGATTTGGAATGTGACATCCTTGGCTGGCAGTA
TATCTCTGGGAGTATCCCCGATGGCCACGAGCTTGATCGCTTGGACAATCCCGCGTTACAAGGCGCCAAA
TATGACCCAGAAGGTGAGTACATAAGGCAATGGCTTCCCGAGCTTGCGAGATTGCCAACTGAATGGATCC
ATCATCCATGGGACGCTCCTTTAACCGTACTCAAAGCTTCTGGTGTGGAACTCGGAACAAACTATGCGAA
ACCCATTGTAGACATCGACACAGCTCGTGAGCTACTAGCTAAAGCTATTTCAAGAACCCGTGAAGCACAG
ATCATGATCGGAGCAGCACTCGAGGGCGGCCGCATGGTGAGCAAGGGCGAGGAGGATAACATGGCCATCA
TCAAGGAGTTCATGCGCTTCAAGGTGCACATGGAGGGCTCCGTGAACGGCCACGAGTTCGAGATCGAGGG
CGAGGGCGAGGGCCGCCCCTACGAGGGCACCCAGACCGCCAAGCTGAAGGTGACCAAGGGTGGCCCCCTG
CCCTTCGCCTGGGACATCCTGTCCCCTCAGTTCATGTACGGCTCCAAGGCCTACGTGAAGCACCCCGCCG
ACATCCCCGACTACTTGAAGCTGTCCTTCCCCGAGGGCTTCAAGTGGGAGCGCGTGATGAACTTCGAGGA
CGGCGGCGTGGTGACCGTGACCCAGGACTCCTCCCTGCAGGACGGCGAGTTCATCTACAAGGTGAAGCTG
CGCGGCACCAACTTCCCCTCCGACGGCCCCGTAATGCAGAAGAAGACCATGGGCTGGGAGGCCTCCTCCG
AGCGGATGTACCCCGAGGACGGCGCCCTGAAGGGCGAGATCAAGCAGAGGCTGAAGCTGAAGGACGGCGG
CCACTACGACGCTGAGGTCAAGACCACCTACAAGGCCAAGAAGCCCGTGCAGCTGCCCGGCGCCTACAAC
GTCAACATCAAGTTGGACATCACCTCCCACAACGAGGACTACACCATCGTGGAACAGTACGAACGCGCCG
AGGGCCGCCACTCCACTCTCGGCATGGACGAGCTGTCTAGATAAGTCGACGGATCTTTTTCCCTCTGCCA
AAAATTATGGGGACATCATGAAGCCCCTTGAGCATCTGACTTCTGGCTAATAAAGGAAATTTATTTTCAT
TGCAATAGTGTGTTGGAATTTTTTGTGTCTCTCACTCGGAAGGACATATGGGAGGGCAAATCATTTAAAA
CATCAGAATGAGTATTTGGTTTAGAGTTTGGCAACATATGCCCATATGCTGGCTGCCATGAACAAAGGTT
GGCTATAAAGAGGTCATCAGTATATGAAACAGCCCCCTGCTGTCCATTCCTTATTCCATAGAAAAGCCTT
GACTTGAGGTTAGATTTTTTTTATATTTTGTTTTGTGTTATTTTTTTCTTTAACATCCCTAAAATTTTCC
TTACATGTTTTACTAGCCAGATTTTTCCTCCTCTCCTGACTACTCCCAGTCATAGCTGTCCCTCTTCTCT
TATGGAGATCCCTCGACCTGCAGCCCAAGCTTGGCGTAATCATGGTCATAGCTGTTTCCTGTGTGAAATT
GTTATCCGCTCACAATTCCACACAACATACGAGCCGGAAGCATAAAGTGTAAAGCCTGGGGTGCCTAATG
AGTGAGCTAACTCACATTAATTGCGTTGCGCTCACTGCCCGCTTTCCAGTCGGGAAACCTGTCGTGCCAG
CGGATCCGCATCTCAATTAGTCAGCAACCATAGTCCCGCCCCTAACTCCGCCCATCCCGCCCCTAACTCC
GCCCAGTTCCGCCCATTCTCCGCCCCATGGCTGACTAATTTTTTTTATTTATGCAGAGGCCGAGGCCGCC
TCGGCCTCTGAGCTATTCCAGAAGTAGTGAGGAGGCTTTTTTGGAGGCCTAGGCTTTTGCAAAAAGCTAA
CTTGTTTATTGCAGCTTATAATGGTTACAAATAAAGCAATAGCATCACAAATTTCACAAATAAAGCATTT
TTTTCACTGCATTCTAGTTGTGGTTTGTCCAAACTCATCAATGTATCTTATCATGTCTGGATCCGCTGCA
TTAATGAATCGGCCAACGCGCGGGGAGAGGCGGTTTGCGTATTGGGCGCTCTTCCGCTTCCTCGCTCACT
GACTCGCTGCGCTCGGTCGTTCGGCTGCGGCGAGCGGTATCAGCTCACTCAAAGGCGGTAATACGGTTAT
CCACAGAATCAGGGGATAACGCAGGAAAGAACATGTGAGCAAAAGGCCAGCAAAAGGCCAGGAACCGTAA
AAAGGCCGCGTTGCTGGCGTTTTTCCATAGGCTCCGCCCCCCTGACGAGCATCACAAAAATCGACGCTCA
AGTCAGAGGTGGCGAAACCCGACAGGACTATAAAGATACCAGGCGTTTCCCCCTGGAAGCTCCCTCGTGC
GCTCTCCTGTTCCGACCCTGCCGCTTACCGGATACCTGTCCGCCTTTCTCCCTTCGGGAAGCGTGGCGCT
TTCTCATAGCTCACGCTGTAGGTATCTCAGTTCGGTGTAGGTCGTTCGCTCCAAGCTGGGCTGTGTGCAC
GAACCCCCCGTTCAGCCCGACCGCTGCGCCTTATCCGGTAACTATCGTCTTGAGTCCAACCCGGTAAGAC
ACGACTTATCGCCACTGGCAGCAGCCACTGGTAACAGGATTAGCAGAGCGAGGTATGTAGGCGGTGCTAC
AGAGTTCTTGAAGTGGTGGCCTAACTACGGCTACACTAGAAGAACAGTATTTGGTATCTGCGCTCTGCTG
AAGCCAGTTACCTTCGGAAAAAGAGTTGGTAGCTCTTGATCCGGCAAACAAACCACCGCTGGTAGCGGTG
GTTTTTTTGTTTGCAAGCAGCAGATTACGCGCAGAAAAAAAGGATCTCAAGAAGATCCTTTGATCTTTTC
TACGGGGTCTGACGCTCAGTGGAACGAAAACTCACGTTAAGGGATTTTGGTCATGAGATTATCAAAAAGG
ATCTTCACCTAGATCCTTTTAAATTAAAAATGAAGTTTTAAATCAATCTAAAGTATATATGAGTAAACTT
GGTCTGACAGTTACCAATGCTTAATCAGTGAGGCACCTATCTCAGCGATCTGTCTATTTCGTTCATCCAT
AGTTGCCTGACTCCCCGTCGTGTAGATAACTACGATACGGGAGGGCTTACCATCTGGCCCCAGTGCTGCA
ATGATACCGCGAGACCCACGCTCACCGGCTCCAGATTTATCAGCAATAAACCAGCCAGCCGGAAGGGCCG
AGCGCAGAAGTGGTCCTGCAACTTTATCCGCCTCCATCCAGTCTATTAATTGTTGCCGGGAAGCTAGAGT
AAGTAGTTCGCCAGTTAATAGTTTGCGCAACGTTGTTGCCATTGCTACAGGCATCGTGGTGTCACGCTCG
TCGTTTGGTATGGCTTCATTCAGCTCCGGTTCCCAACGATCAAGGCGAGTTACATGATCCCCCATGTTGT
GCAAAAAAGCGGTTAGCTCCTTCGGTCCTCCGATCGTTGTCAGAAGTAAGTTGGCCGCAGTGTTATCACT
CATGGTTATGGCAGCACTGCATAATTCTCTTACTGTCATGCCATCCGTAAGATGCTTTTCTGTGACTGGT
GAGTACTCAACCAAGTCATTCTGAGAATAGTGTATGCGGCGACCGAGTTGCTCTTGCCCGGCGTCAATAC
GGGATAATACCGCGCCACATAGCAGAACTTTAAAAGTGCTCATCATTGGAAAACGTTCTTCGGGGCGAAA
ACTCTCAAGGATCTTACCGCTGTTGAGATCCAGTTCGATGTAACCCACTCGTGCACCCAACTGATCTTCA
GCATCTTTTACTTTCACCAGCGTTTCTGGGTGAGCAAAAACAGGAAGGCAAAATGCCGCAAAAAAGGGAA
TAAGGGCGACACGGAAATGTTGAATACTCATACTCTTCCTTTTTCAATATTATTGAAGCATTTATCAGGG
TTATTGTCTCATGAGCGGATACATATTTGAATGTATTTAGAAAAATAAACAAATAGGGGTTCCGCGCACA
TTTCCCCGAAAAGTGCCACCTG
